>Addgene plasmid #123954 | MTK3b_025 | addgene full sequence | sequence record 251624 | Addgene NGS Result
ATTTCATTATGGTGAAAGTTGGAACCTCTTACGTGCCCGATCAATCATGACCAAAATCCCTTAACGTGAG
TTTTCGTTCCACTGAGCGTCAGACCCCGTAGAAAAGATCAAAGGATCTTCTTGAGATCCTTTTTTTCTGC
GCGTAATCTGCTGCTTGCAAACAAAAAAACCACCGCTACCAGCGGTGGTTTGTTTGCCGGATCAAGAGCT
ACCAACTCTTTTTCCGAAGGTAACTGGCTTCAGCAGAGCGCAGATACCAAATACTGTTCTTCTAGTGTAG
CCGTAGTTAGGCCACCACTTCAAGAACTCTGTAGCACCGCCTACATACCTCGCTCTGCTAATCCTGTTAC
CAGTGGCTGCTGCCAGTGGCGATAAGTCGTGTCTTACCGGGTTGGACTCAAGACGATAGTTACCGGATAA
GGCGCAGCGGTCGGGCTGAACGGGGGGTTCGTGCACACAGCCCAGCTTGGAGCGAACGACCTACACCGAA
CTGAGATACCTACAGCGTGAGCTATGAGAAAGCGCCACGCTTCCCGAAGGGAGAAAGGCGGACAGGTATC
CGGTAAGCGGCAGGGTCGGAACAGGAGAGCGCACGAGGGAGCTTCCAGGGGGAAACGCCTGGTATCTTTA
TAGTCCTGTCGGGTTTCGCCACCTCTGACTTGAGCGTCGATTTTTGTGATGCTCGTCAGGGGGGCGGAGC
CTATGGAAAAACGCCAGCAACGCGGCCTTTTTACGGTTCCTGGCCTTTTGCTGGCCTTTTGCTCACATGT
TCTTTCCTGCGTTATCCCCTGATTCTGTGGATAACCGTAGTCGGTCTCATTCTTCTAGACCAGGCGAACG
ACCGTTTCAATGCCGGATATGTATGAGGAACTTCTCCGAGGAGGCAAACTTGAGGCGCCACACCCGAACA
CATACAGGAGAAAAGCCATTCCAATGTCGAATTTGTATGCGCAATTTTTCAGATCACTCAAGCCTCAAGC
GACACCTCCGCACACATACTGGTTCACAGAAGCCCTTTCAGTGCAGGATTTGTATGCGCAACTTTAGCCA
ATCAGCGAACCTTTTGCGGCACACTAGAACGCATACAGGTGAGAAGCCTTTCCAGTGTCGCATCTGTATG
CGGAACTTCAGCGACCCCAGTTCATTGAAGAGGCATTTGCGAACTCACACCGGTTCTCAAAAACCTTTTC
AGTGCCGAATTTGTATGCGCAACTTCAGCCAACAAACAAATTTGACGAGACACACGCGCACGCACACCGG
GGAAAAACCGTTTCAATGTCGAATCTGCATGCGCAATTTTAGCGATGCGACACAACTTGTTAGGCATCTG
CGCACACACTTGCGGGGATCCGGTAGTGCCCCCCCGACCGATGTCAGCCTGGGGGACGAGCTCCACTTAG
ACGGCGAGGACGTGGCGATGGCGCATGCCGACGCGCTAGACGATTTCGATCTGGACATGTTGGGGGACGG
GGATTCCCCGGGTCCGGGATTTACCCCCCACGACTCCGCCCCCTACGGCGCTCTGGATATGGCCGACTTC
GAGTTTGAGCAGATGTTTACCGATGCCCTTGGAATTGACGAGTACGGTGGGGGATCCTGAGACCAGACCA
ATAAAAAACGCCCGGCGGCAACCGAGCGTTCTGAACAAATCCAGATGGAGTTCTGAGGTCATTACTGGAT
CTATCAACAGGAGTCCAAGCGAGCTCGATATCAAATTACGCCCCGCCCTGCCACTCATCGCAGTACTGTT
GTAATTCATTAAGCATTCTGCCGACATGGAAGCCATCACAAACGGCATGATGAACCTGAATCGCCAGCGG
CATCAGCACCTTGTCGCCTTGCGTATAATATTTGCCCATGGTGAAAACGGGGGCGAAGAAGTTGTCCATA
TTGGCCACGTTTAAATCAAAACTGGTGAAACTCACCCAGGGATTGGCTGAAACGAAAAACATATTCTCAA
TAAACCCTTTAGGGAAATAGGCCAGGTTTTCACCGTAACACGCCACATCTTGCGAATATATGTGTAGAAA
CTGCCGGAAATCGTCGTGGTATTCACTCCAGAGCGATGAAAACGTTTCAGTTTGCTCATGGAAAACGGTG
TAACAAGGGTGAACACTATCCCATATCACCAGCTCACCGTCTTTCATTGCCATACGAAATTCCGGATGAG
CATTCATCAGGCGGGCAAGAATGTGAATAAAGGCCGGATAAAACTTGTGCTTATTTTTCTTTACGGTCTT
TAAAAAGGCCGTAATATCCAGCTGAACGGTCTGGTTATAGGTACATTGAGCAACTGACTGAAATGCCTCA
AAATGTTCTTTACGATGCCATTGGGATATATCAACGGTGGTATATCCAGTGATTTTTTTCTCCATTTTAG
CTTCCTTAGCTCCTGAAAATCTCGATAACTCAAAAAATACGCCCGGTAGTGATCTT
Features (pLannotate 1.2.2; 6 found; start..end, strand, type, name):
    121..709     +  rep_origin     ori: high-copy-number ColE1/pMB1/pBR322/pUC origin of replication
   1277..1293    +  CDS            ZFHD1 (DNA binding domain) (fragment): composite human DNA-binding domain composed of domains from the transcription factors Zif268 and Oct-1 (Pomerantz et al., 1995)
   1358..1591    +  CDS            VP16 AD: transcriptional activation domain of herpes simplex virus protein VP16 (Triezenberg et al., 1988; Cousens et al., 1989); UL48
   1611..1645    -  terminator     lambda t0 terminator: minimal transcription terminator from phage lambda (Scholtissek and Grosse, 1987)
   1719..2375    -  CDS            cat: CAT_ECOLX - Experimental evidence at protein level: Swiss-Prot protein existence level 1. This enzyme is an effector of chloramphenicol resistance in bacteria. From Escherichia coli. This protein is used as a marker in many commonly used cloning vectors, such as pACYC184.
   2376..37      -  promoter       cat promoter (across the origin): promoter of the E. coli cat gene encoding chloramphenicol acetyltransferase
