[The description below was written by a language model from this plasmid's Addgene catalogue record and pLannotate feature annotations shown in this document.]
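Description:
MTK3b_025 is a small (about 2.4 kb) part plasmid from the Mammalian Toolkit (MTK), a modular hierarchical cloning system for assembling genetic circuits in mammalian cells. It is built on the MTK0_027 part-entry backbone and is catalogued as a mammalian expression vector, but the annotated features show only bacterial maintenance elements around the insert. These are a high-copy ColE1/pUC-type origin of replication and a chloramphenicol acetyltransferase (cat) gene driven by its native promoter and followed by a lambda t0 terminator. No mammalian promoter, polyadenylation signal or mammalian selection marker is annotated. This fits its role as a storage plasmid for a single part that must be combined with other toolkit parts to form a working transcription unit.

The payload, SynTF_VP16, is a synthetic coding sequence in which a synthetic transcription factor is fused to the transcriptional activation domain of herpes simplex virus VP16. The feature table identifies the VP16 domain in full. Upstream of it, only a short fragment matches ZFHD1, a composite DNA-binding domain derived from Zif268 and Oct-1, so the synTF's DNA-binding portion may be zinc-finger related, though it is largely unannotated and the record does not describe its architecture or target sequence. The part is designated Type 3b, a position generally reserved in the MTK for C-terminal coding sequences, meaning it is intended to be joined in frame downstream of a Type 3a part. The flanking cloning sites are not recorded. Once assembled with a promoter and terminator, the fusion would serve as a synthetic activator for driving cognate responsive promoters in engineered mammalian circuits.
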