Addgene plasmid #123954: MTK3b_025
Purpose: Encodes synTF fused to VP16 activation domain as a Type 3b part to be used in the MTK system
Depositing lab: Hana El-Samad. Depositing organization: University of California, San Francisco (UCSF). Publication: A Toolkit for Rapid Modular Construction of Biological Circuits in Mammalian Cells. Fonseca JP, Bonny AR, Kumar GR, Ng AH, Town J, Wu QC, Aslankoohi E, Chen SY, Dods G, Harrigan P, Osimiri LC, Kistler AL, El-Samad H. ACS Synth Biol. 2019 Nov 15;8(11):2593-2606. doi: 10.1021/acssynbio.9b00322. Epub 2019 Nov 5. PubMed 31686495.
Backbone
  Vector backbone: MTK0_027
  Vector type: Mammalian Expression
Growth in bacteria
  Bacterial resistance: Chloramphenicol, 25 μg/mL
  Growth temperature: 37°C
  Growth strain: DH5alpha
  Copy number: Unknown
Gene/Insert
  Gene/Insert name: SynTF_VP16
  Species: Synthetic
  Cloning method: Restriction Enzyme; 5′ cloning site unknown (unknown if destroyed); 3′ cloning site unknown (unknown if destroyed)
Terms and licenses: Academic/Nonprofit Terms; Industry Terms: Not Available to Industry
Depositor comments: Type 3b parts are generally reserved for c-terminal coding sequences in the MTK. Coding sequence from DOI:https://doi.org/10.1016/j.cell.2018.11.002 Please visit https://www.biorxiv.org/content/10.1101/506188v2 for BioRxiv preprint
How to cite: MTK3b_025 was a gift from Hana El-Samad (Addgene plasmid # 123954 ; http://n2t.net/addgene:123954 ; RRID:Addgene_123954)
